Addgene plasmid #78338: hPAX7-3xHA-IRES-hrGFP (#400)
Purpose: Overexpression of human PAX7 ORF with a 3xHA C-terminal tag and an IRES-hrGFP reporter
Depositing lab: Matthew Alexander & Louis Kunkel. Depositing organization: Boston Children's Hospital.
Backbone
  Vector backbone: pIRES-2a-hrGFP
  Backbone manufacturer: Agilent Technologies
  Backbone size w/o insert (bp): 5000
  Total vector size (bp): 6600
  Vector type: Mammalian Expression
Growth in bacteria
  Bacterial resistance: Ampicillin, 100 μg/mL
  Growth temperature: 37°C
  Growth strain: DH5alpha
  Copy number: High Copy
Gene/Insert
  Gene/Insert name: PAX7 (alt name: paired box 7)
  Species: H. sapiens (human)
  Insert size (bp): 1600
  GenBank ID: NM_013945.2
  Entrez Gene: PAX7 (a.k.a. CMYP19, HUP1, MYOSCO, PAX7B, RMS2)
  Promoter: CMV
  Tag / fusion protein: 3x HA tag (C terminal on backbone); IRES-hrGFP (C terminal on backbone)
  Cloning method: Restriction Enzyme; 5′ cloning site Not1 (not destroyed); 3′ cloning site Xho1 (not destroyed)
  Sequencing primers: 5′ AATTAACCCTCACTAAAGGG; 3′ CTATTAAGCGTAGTCAGGTACATC
Terms and licenses: Academic/Nonprofit Terms; Industry Terms: Not Available to Industry
Depositor comments: Contains a 2 amino acid deletion. Does not affect function. Please contact Dr. Alexander if you have any questions.
How to cite: hPAX7-3xHA-IRES-hrGFP (#400) was a gift from Matthew Alexander & Louis Kunkel (Addgene plasmid # 78338 ; http://n2t.net/addgene:78338 ; RRID:Addgene_78338)
