[The description below was written by a language model from this plasmid's Addgene catalogue record.]
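Description:
hPAX7-3xHA-IRES-hrGFP is a mammalian expression plasmid built on the commercial pIRES-2a-hrGFP backbone, roughly 6.6 kb in total, of which about 1.6 kb is insert. It is maintained in E. coli as a high-copy plasmid under ampicillin selection. The record does not list a mammalian selection marker or the origin of replication, and no feature table is provided, so further backbone detail cannot be confirmed here.

The payload is the human PAX7 (paired box 7) open reading frame, cloned between NotI and XhoI sites that both remain intact, and driven by the CMV promoter for strong constitutive transcription in mammalian cells. The coding sequence is fused in frame to a backbone-encoded triple HA epitope at its C terminus, which allows the protein to be detected or immunoprecipitated with anti-HA antibodies. Downstream, an internal ribosome entry site directs cap-independent translation of humanized recombinant GFP (hrGFP) from the same bicistronic transcript. Green fluorescence therefore marks cells expressing the PAX7 message without GFP being fused to the PAX7 protein, which is useful for identifying or sorting transfected cells.

The depositor notes that the cloned ORF carries a two-amino-acid deletion that is reported not to affect function; the record does not state the position of this deletion. The stated purpose is overexpression of tagged human PAX7 with a fluorescent reporter. The record does not specify particular experimental applications.
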