>Addgene plasmid #78338 | hPAX7-3xHA-IRES-hrGFP (#400) | addgene partial sequence | sequence record 152280 | CMV-F 5'-CGCAAATGGGCGGTAGGCGTG-3'
ACCGTCAGATCCGCTAGCGATTACGCCAAGCTCGAAATTAACCCTCACTAAAGGGAACAAAAGCTGGAGC
TCCACCGCGGTGGCGGCCGCCACCATGGCGGCCCTTCCCGGCACGGTACCGAGAATGATGCGGCCGGCTC
CGGGGCAGAACTACCCCCGCACGGGATTCCCTTTGGAAGTGTCCACCCCGCTTGGCCAAGGCCGGGTCAA
TCAGCTGGGAGGGGTCTTCATCAATGGGCGACCCCTGCCTAACCACATCCGCCACAAGATAGTGGAGATG
GCCCACCATGGCATCCGGCCCTGTGTCATCTCCCGACAGCTGCGTGTCTCCCACGGCTGCGTCTCCAAGA
TTCTTTGCCGCTACCAGGAGACCGGGTCCATCCGGCCTGGGGCCATCGGCGGCAGCAAGCCCAGACAGGT
GGCGACTCCGGATGTAGAGAAAAAGATTGAGGAGTACAAGAGGGAAAACCCAGGCATGTTCAGCTGGGAG
ATCCGGGACAGGCTGCTGAAGGATGGGCACTGTGACCGAAGCACTGTGCCCTCAGTGAGTTCGATTAGCC
GCGTGCTCAGAATCAAGTTCGGGAAGAAAGAGGAGGAGGATGAAGCGGACAAGAAGGAGGACGACGGCGA
AAAGAAGGCCAAACACAGCATCGACGGCATCCTGGGCGACAAAGGGAACCGGCTGGACGAGGGCTCGGAT
GTGGAGTCGGAACCTGACCTCCCACTGAAGCGCAAGCAGCGACGCAGTCGGACCACATTCACGGCCGAGC
AGCTGGAGGAGCTGGAGAAGGCCTTTGAGAGGACCCACTACCCAGACATATACACCCGCGAGGAGCTGGC
GCAGAGGACCAAGCTGACAGA
