>Addgene plasmid #78338 | hPAX7-3xHA-IRES-hrGFP (#400) | addgene partial sequence | sequence record 152281 | IRES-R 5'-CCTCACATTGCCAAAAGACG-3'
ACGCACACCGGCCTTATTCCAAGCGGCTTCGGCCAGTAACGTTAGGGGGGGGGGAGGGAGAGGGGGGTAA
CCCTATGCAGTCGTCGAGGAATTGCTATTAAGCGTAGTCAGGTACATCGTAAGGGTAAGCGTAATCCGGA
ACGTCGTACGGATACGCGTAGTCTGGAACGTCATATGGGTACTCGAGTCGACGCATGCGAATTCGGGTGA
ACTGTTCCATCTGGCTGGACTTCAATTTTTCCATCTGTGAAATGGACATTCCCCACCCTGACACCACCTT
GTAGCTCTCCATAAACAAGCAGGAGGCCCTGGGGGTGGGAGAAGGAATGGGGACGGGGGACGCCCAGGGC
ACCAGGCACTCACTCTGGCCGTACTGGCCGTACTGATAGCCGGCCACGGGGTCCACGCTGTAGCCGGTGG
TGCTGTAGGTGGGTGGGCAGTAGGCCTGGGAGGTGGGCAGGCTGTCTCCTGGCTTGATGGAGTCGGCCCG
CTGGCTGCAGCTGGCTGAGATGGAGGTGGCCGAGTCCAGGCCGCCATGCAGCGGGGAGATGGAGAAGTCA
GCCTGTGGCTGCGGGGGCACCGCACTGGGGTTGCCCAAGATGCTCATCACCTGAGGAGACAGGCCGTTGC
TGACCGGGTTCATGTGGTTGGAGGGCGCCGCCGGATTCATGAAGCTGTCAGAGTAGCTGGAGAAGCTGTG
GCGGGCTCCGTAGGCAGAGCTGGTGTCGGCGGCTGCAGCCGCTGCAGCCAGCCCGCCCTGGTGCATGGTG
GACGGTGGCA
